>Addgene plasmid #14917 | pAJ15 | depositor full sequence | sequence record 8186 | Author sequence
AAGCTTGCATGCCTGCAGGTCGACTAGAGGATCCCCGGGATTGGCCAAAGGACCCAAAGGTATGTTTCGA
ATGATACTAACATAACATAGAACATTTTCAGGAGGACCCTTGGAGGGTACCGGTAGAAAAAATGAGTAAA
GGAGAAGAACTTTTCACTGGAGTTGTCCCAATTCTTGTTGAATTAGATGGTGATGTTAATGGGCACAAAT
TTTCTGTCAGTGGAGAGGGTGAAGGTGATGCAACATACGGAAAACTTACCCTTAAATTTATTTGCACTAC
TGGAAAACTACCTGTTCCATGGGTAAGTTTAAACATATATATACTAACTAACCCTGATTATTTAAATTTT
CAGCCAACACTTGTCACTACTTTCTGTTATGGTGTTCAATGCTTCTCGAGATACCCAGATCATATGAAAC
GGCATGACTTTTTCAAGAGTGCCATGCCCGAAGGTTATGTACAGGAAAGAACTATATTTTTCAAAGATGA
CGGGAACTACAAGACACGTAAGTTTAAACAGTTCGGTACTAACTAACCATACATATTTAAATTTTCAGGT
GCTGAAGTCAAGTTTGAAGGTGATACCCTTGTTAATAGAATCGAGTTAAAAGGTATTGATTTTAAAGAAG
ATGGAAACATTCTTGGACACAAATTGGAATACAACTATAACTCACACAATGTATACATCATGGCAGACAA
ACAAAAGAATGGAATCAAAGTTGTAAGTTTAAACATGATTTTACTAACTAACTAATCTGATTTAAATTTT
CAGAACTTCAAAATTAGACACAACATTGAAGATGGAAGCGTTCAACTAGCAGACCATTATCAACAAAATA
CTCCAATTGGCGATGGCCCTGTCCTTTTACCAGACAACCATTACCTGTCCACACAATCTGCCCTTTCGAA
AGATCCCAACGAAAAGAGAGACCACATGGTCCTTCTTGAGTTTGTAACAGCTGCTGGGATTACACATGGC
ATGGATGAACTATACAAATAGCATTCGTAGAATTACGCGTCCTAGGCCTGAATTCCTAGGAATTTATTTT
GATAAGTCTCGCGTATTTTATTTGTAATAATNTTATAATAAGATCAATTTACATTTATACTGATAAAATT
GACACAATTACACTTTTTATTATAAAATATTTTAAAATATTTCTATCAAAAGGTTTATTTTTGTTTTAAA
TATAATGGTTTTTTTTGTAAAAAATACTTATTTCGTTTGATAATCTTTATTCAGAGATTTGAATAATTTT
AAATAAAGTAGTTTAGTTTTCATATAAAAGTTAATGGTATATATAAATATTTAAATAGTAAAGATTGAAT
CAGTATTCAAAATGACACCTAAAAGTTATTCTATTTCTAGCTATAACAATAATAATAAAGATAATTATGA
TACAGATTTAGAAAAAAAAATAAGGTTAAATTAATTAATTCTATTTTTAATTAAAATGATTTAAGGGAGT
TAAATGAAACAGAAACAGATTGGGTCTCTATATATTTAGTTTATGTAATGTTATTTTTTGGTGGAATACA
AATAACGGTATATTTTACTTCAATGTGGCCATACTTATCAACAATAAATAGTAAGGCAAATGTAGATACT
TTAGGGTGGGTTGTAGCACTAGTCGGCCGTACGGGCCCTTTCGTCTCGCGCGTTTCGGTGATGACGGTGA
AAACCTCTGACACATGCAGCTCCCGGAGACGGTCACAGCTTGTCTGTAAGCGGATGCCGGGAGCAGACAA
GCCCGTCAGGGCGCGTCAGCGGGTGTTGGCGGGTGTCGGGGCTGGCTTAACTATGCGGCATCAGAGCAGA
TTGTACTGAGAGTGCACCATATGCGGTGTGAAATACCGCACAGATGCGTAAGGAGAAAATACCGCATCAG
GCGGCCTTAAGGGCCTCGTGATACGCCTATTTTTATAGGTTAATGTCATGATAATAATGGTTTCTTAGAC
GTCAGGTGGCACTTTTCGGGGAAATGTGCGCGGAACCCCTATTTGTTTATTTTTCTAAATACATTCAAAT
ATGTATCCGCTCATGAGACAATAACCCTGATAAATGCTTCAATAATATTGAAAAAGGAAGAGTATGAGTA
TTCAACATTTCCGTGTCGCCCTTATTCCCTTTTTTGCGGCATTTTGCCTTCCTGTTTTTGCTCACCCAGA
AACGCTGGTGAAAGTAAAAGATGCTGAAGATCAGTTGGGTGCACGAGTGGGTTACATCGAACTGGATCTC
AACAGCGGTAAGATCCTTGAGAGTTTTCGCCCCGAAGAACGTTTTCCAATGATGAGCACTTTTAAAGTTC
TGCTATGTGGCGCGGTATTATCCCGTATTGACGCCGGGCAAGAGCAACTCGGTCGCCGCATACACTATTC
TCAGAATGACTTGGTTGAGTACTCACCAGTCACAGAAAAGCATCTTACGGATGGCATGACAGTAAGAGAA
TTATGCAGTGCTGCCATAACCATGAGTGATAACACTGCGGCCAACTTACTTCTGACAACGATCGGAGGAC
CGAAGGAGCTAACCGCTTTTTTGCACAACATGGGGGATCATGTAACTCGCCTTGATCGTTGGGAACCGGA
GCTGAATGAAGCCATACCAAACGACGAGCGTGACACCACGATGCCTGTAGCAATGGCAACAACGTTGCGC
AAACTATTAACTGGCGAACTACTTACTCTAGCTTCCCGGCAACAATTAATAGACTGGATGGAGGCGGATA
AAGTTGCAGGACCACTTCTGCGCTCGGCCCTTCCGGCTGGCTGGTTTATTGCTGATAAATCTGGAGCCGG
TGAGCGTGGGTCTCGCGGTATCATTGCAGCACTGGGGCCAGATGGTAAGCCCTCCCGTATCGTAGTTATC
TACACGACGGGGAGTCAGGCAACTATGGATGAACGAAATAGACAGATCGCTGAGATAGGTGCCTCACTGA
TTAAGCATTGGTAACTGTCAGACCAAGTTTACTCATATATACTTTAGATTGATTTAAAACTTCATTTTTA
ATTTAAAAGGATCTAGGTGAAGATCCTTTTTGATAATCTCATGACCAAAATCCCTTAACGTGAGTTTTCG
TTCCACTGAGCGTCAGACCCCGTAGAAAAGATCAAAGGATCTTCTTGAGATCCTTTTTTTCTGCGCGTAA
TCTGCTGCTTGCAAACAAAAAAACCACCGCTACCAGCGGTGGTTTGTTTGCCGGATCAAGAGCTACCAAC
TCTTTTTCCGAAGGTAACTGGCTTCAGCAGAGCGCAGATACCAAATACTGTCCTTCTAGTGTAGCCGTAG
TTAGGCCACCACTTCAAGAACTCTGTAGCACCGCCTACATACCTCGCTCTGCTAATCCTGTTACCAGTGG
CTGCTGCCAGTGGCGATAAGTCGTGTCTTACCGGGTTGGACTCAAGACGATAGTTACCGGATAAGGCGCA
GCGGTCGGGCTGAACGGGGGGTTCGTGCACACAGCCCAGCTTGGAGCGAACGACCTACACCGAACTGAGA
TACCTACAGCGTGAGCATTGAGAAAGCGCCACGCTTCCCGAAGGGAGAAAGGCGGACAGGTATCCGGTAA
GCGGCAGGGTCGGAACAGGAGAGCGCACGAGGGAGCTTCCAGGGGGAAACGCCTGGTATCTTTATAGTCC
TGTCGGGTTTCGCCACCTCTGACTTGAGCGTCGATTTTTGTGATGCTCGTCAGGGGGGCGGAGCCTATGG
AAAAACGCCAGCAACGCGGCCTTTTTACGGTTCCTGGCCTTTTGCTGGCCTTTTGCTCACATGTTCTTTC
CTGCGTTATCCCCTGATTCTGTGGATAACCGTATTACCGCCTTTGAGTGAGCTGATACCGCTCGCCGCAG
CCGAACGACCGAGCGCAGCGAGTCAGTGAGCGAGGAAGCGGAAGAGCGCCCAATACGCAAACCGCCTCTC
CCCGCGCGTTGGCCGATTCATTAATGCAGCTGGCACGACAGGTTTCCCGACTGGAAAGCGGGCAGTGAGC
GCAACGCAATTAATGTGAGTTAGCTCACTCATTAGGCACCCCAGGCTTTACACTTTATGCTTCCGGCTCG
TATGTTGTGTGGAATTGTGAGCGGATAACAATTTCACACAGGAAACAGCTATGACCATGATTACGCCAAG
CTGTAAGTTTAAACATGATCTTACTAACTAACTATTCTCATTTAAATTTTCAGAGCTTAAAAATGGCTGA
AATCACTCACAACGATGGATACGCTAACAACTTGGAAATGAAAT
Features (pLannotate 1.2.2; 11 found; start..end, strand, type, name):
      1..39      -  misc_feature   MCS (fragment): pUC18/19 multiple cloning site
    135..995     +  CDS            sg25: sg25 is a basic (constitutively fluorescent) green fluorescent protein published in 1997, derived from Aequorea victoria.
   1655..1690    +  CDS            rop (fragment): Rop protein, which maintains plasmids at low copy number; rop
   1792..1891    +  misc_feature   bom (fragment): basis of mobility region from pBR322
   1989..2093    +  promoter       AmpR promoter: bla
   2094..2954    +  CDS            AmpR: β-lactamase; bla; confers resistance to ampicillin, carbenicillin, and related antibiotics
   3125..3713    +  rep_origin     ori: high-copy-number ColE1/pMB1/pBR322/pUC origin of replication
   3896..3988    +  CDS            lacI (fragment): lac repressor; lacI; The lac repressor binds to the lac operator to inhibit transcription in E. coli. This inhibition can be relieved by adding lactose or isopropyl-β-D-thiogalactopyranoside (IPTG).
   4001..4022    +  protein_bind   CAP binding site: CAP binding activates transcription in the presence of cAMP. E. coli catabolite activator protein
   4037..4067    +  promoter       lac promoter: promoter for the E. coli lac operon
   4075..4091    +  protein_bind   lac operator: The lac repressor binds to the lac operator to inhibit transcription in E. coli. This inhibition can be relieved by adding lactose or isopropyl-β-D-thiogalactopyranoside (IPTG). lac repressor encoded by lacI
