[The description below was written by a language model from this plasmid's Addgene catalogue record and pLannotate feature annotations shown in this document.]
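Description:
pAJ15 is a worm expression vector built for transgenesis work in the parasitic nematode Strongyloides stercoralis. It derives from pAJ04, a 4,224 bp backbone that the depositor's notes tie to the Fire Lab C. elegans vector kit, and the complete plasmid is 4,244 nt. In E. coli it is maintained through a high-copy ColE1/pUC-type origin and selected with ampicillin through a β-lactamase gene driven by its own promoter. The feature table also finds leftover cloning-vector elements: a fragment of the pUC18/19 polylinker, the CAP binding site, lac promoter and lac operator, and short fragments of lacI, rop and the pBR322 bom region. These are vestiges of the bacterial backbone and are not functional parts of the nematode expression unit.

The listed "insert" is not a gene. It is a 20 bp synthetic multiple cloning site (MCS3) placed between MluI and AvrII sites, both of which are preserved. The only annotated eukaryotic payload is a coding sequence for a constitutively fluorescent green fluorescent protein variant from Aequorea victoria, located just downstream of the polylinker fragment. No nematode promoter is annotated. The associated publications concern the need for endogenous non-coding control elements and a common multifunctional 3′ UTR, but no 3′ UTR is annotated in the table, so the record does not show which 3′ control sequence, if any, follows the GFP. From the layout, pAJ15 looks like a promoterless GFP reporter scaffold into which candidate regulatory sequences can be cloned to test cell- or tissue-specific expression, although the record does not state this purpose.
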