Addgene plasmid #14917: pAJ15
Depositing lab: James Lok. Depositing organization: University of Pennsylvania. Publication: Strongyloides stercoralis: cell- and tissue-specific transgene expression and co-transformation with vector constructs incorporating a common multifunctional 3' UTR. Junio AB, Li X, Massey HC, Nolan TJ, Todd Lamitina S, Sundaram MV, Lok JB. Exp Parasitol. 2008 Feb . 118(2):253-65. 10.1016/j.exppara.2007.08.018 PubMed 17945217.
Backbone
  Vector backbone: pAJ04
  Backbone size w/o insert (bp): 4224
  Vector type: Worm Expression
Growth in bacteria
  Bacterial resistance: Ampicillin, 100 μg/mL
  Growth temperature: 37°C
  Growth strain: DH5alpha
  Copy number: Unknown
Gene/Insert
  Gene/Insert name: multiple cloning site 3 (alt name: MCS3)
  Species: S. stercoralis (nematode)
  Insert size (bp): 20
  Cloning method: Restriction Enzyme; 5′ cloning site MluI (not destroyed); 3′ cloning site AvrII (not destroyed)
  Sequencing primers: 5′ M13 forward
Terms and licenses: Academic/Nonprofit Terms; Industry Terms: Not Available to Industry
Depositor comments: derived from pAJ04 with Mulitple cloning site 3 (MCS3). See Fire Lab C. elegans Vector Kit 1995 Documetation. PAPER:Int J Parasitol. 2006 May 31;36(6):671-9. Epub 2006 Feb 7 Successful transgenesis of the parasitic nematode Strongyloides stercoralis requires endogenous non-coding control elements.
How to cite: pAJ15 was a gift from James Lok (Addgene plasmid # 14917 ; http://n2t.net/addgene:14917 ; RRID:Addgene_14917)
